Addgene plasmid #45706: pBp-FGFR2c-K660E
Depositing lab: Matthew Meyerson. Depositing organization: Dana-Farber Cancer Institute. Publication: Inhibitor-sensitive FGFR2 and FGFR3 mutations in lung squamous cell carcinoma. Liao RG, Jung J, Tchaicha JH, Wilkerson MD, Sivachenko A, Beauchamp EM, Liu Q, Pugh TJ, Pedamallu CS, Hayes DN, Gray NS, Getz G, Wong KK, Haddad RI, Meyerson M, Hammerman PS. Cancer Res. 2013 Jun 20. 10.1158/0008-5472.CAN-12-3950 PubMed 23786770.
Backbone
  Vector backbone: pBabe puro Gateway
  Backbone size w/o insert (bp): 5500
  Total vector size (bp): 7900
  Modifications to backbone: Gateway cloning sequences flank region with gene insert for use with the Gateway system reagents.
  Vector type: Mammalian Expression, Retroviral
  Selectable markers: Puromycin
Growth in bacteria
  Bacterial resistance: Ampicillin, 100 μg/mL
  Growth temperature: 30°C
  Growth strain: DH5alpha
  Copy number: Unknown
Gene/Insert
  Gene/Insert name: FGFR2 IIIc
  Species: H. sapiens (human)
  Insert size (bp): 2400
  Mutation: K660E
  Entrez Gene: FGFR2 (a.k.a. BBDS, BEK, BFR-1, CD332, CEK3, CFD1, ECT1, JWS, K-SAM, KGFR, TK14, TK25)
  Cloning method: Gateway Cloning
  Sequencing primers: 5′ Gateway reagents; 3′ Gateway reagents
Terms and licenses: Academic/Nonprofit Terms; Industry Terms: Not Available to Industry
How to cite: pBp-FGFR2c-K660E was a gift from Matthew Meyerson (Addgene plasmid # 45706 ; http://n2t.net/addgene:45706 ; RRID:Addgene_45706)
