[The description below was written by a language model from this plasmid's Addgene catalogue record.]
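Description:
pBp-FGFR2c-K660E is a retroviral mammalian expression plasmid built on a Gateway-adapted pBabe-puro backbone. The backbone is about 5.5 kb and the complete construct about 7.9 kb. It is propagated in E. coli under ampicillin selection and carries a puromycin marker for selecting transduced or transfected mammalian cells. The backbone was modified so that Gateway recombination sequences flank the insert position, and the gene was introduced by Gateway cloning. No feature table accompanies the record, so the promoters, origin of replication and viral elements are not listed individually. In standard pBabe vectors, however, the insert sits between Moloney murine leukemia virus LTRs with a packaging signal. The 5′ LTR drives the transgene and a separate internal promoter drives puromycin resistance.

The payload is a roughly 2.4 kb cDNA for the IIIc splice isoform of human FGFR2, a fibroblast growth factor receptor tyrosine kinase, carrying the K660E point substitution. No epitope tags or reporter fusions are recorded.

As a retroviral vector, the plasmid would be supplied to packaging cells to make virus that stably integrates the mutant receptor into target cells, which are then enriched with puromycin. The associated publication concerns inhibitor-sensitive FGFR2 and FGFR3 mutations in lung squamous cell carcinoma. This suggests the construct was used to express this FGFR2 variant ectopically and test its functional consequences and its response to FGFR inhibitors. The record does not detail the specific assays or cell lines.
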