>Addgene plasmid #45706 | pBp-FGFR2c-K660E | addgene partial sequence | sequence record 65370 | pBABE3 5'-ACCCTAACTGACACACATTCC-3'
CTGGCGAATTCCTACATCACCACTTTGTACAAGAAAGCTGGGTTCTATGTTTTAACACTGCCGTTTATGT
GTGGATACTGAGGAAGGCATGGTTCGTAAGGCATGGGGTCTGGAGAAAAAACAGAATCATCTCCTGAAGA
ACAAGAACTTCTTGTGTCAGGGTAACTAGGTGAATACTGTTCGAGAGGTTGGCTGAGGTCCAAGTATTCC
TCATTGGTTGTGAGAGTGAGAATTCGATCCAAGTCTTCTACCAACTGCTTGAACGTTGGTCTCTGGGAGG
GCACTGCATGCCAACAGTCCCTCATCATCATGTACAGTTCGTTGGTGCAGTTGGCTGGCTTATCCATTCT
GTGTCCTTCCTTCAGCAGCTTAAAAAGTTCCTCCACGGGAATCCCTGGGTAGGGCGAGCCCCCTAAAGTG
AAGATCTCCCACATTAACACCCCGAAGGACCAGACATCACTCTGATGAGTGTATACTCTATCAAACAGGG
CTTCTGGAGCCATCCACTTGACTGGAAGCCGCCCATTGGTGGTCTCTTTGTAATAGTCTATATTGTTGAT
ATCTCTGGCGAGTCCAAAGTCTGCTATTTTCATCACATTGTTTTCTGTTACCAAAACATTTCTGGCTGCT
AAATCTCGATGAATACATTTTTGGGAAGCCAAGTACTCCATGCCTCTGGCCAGCTGGTAGGTGCATGACA
CCAAGTCCTTGAAGGTCATCTGCTCCTCAGGAACACGGTTAATGTCATAGGAGTACTCCATCCCGGGTGG
CCTCCGGGCTCGGAGGTATTCTCGGAGGTTGCCTTTAGAGGCATACTCAACTATGACATAGAGAGGCCCA
TCCTGTGTGCAGGCTCCAAGAAGATTTATGATATTCTTGTGTTTCCCAATCATCTTCATCATCTCCATCT
CTGACACCAGATCAGAAAGGTCTTTCTCTGTGG
