>Addgene plasmid #45706 | pBp-FGFR2c-K660E | addgene partial sequence | sequence record 65858 | hFGFR2-F1 5'-CGTACCACCTGGATGTTGTG-3'
GGCCCATCCTCCAAGCCGGACTGCCGGCAAATGCCTCCACAGTGGTCGGAGGAGACGTAGAGTTTGTCTG
CAAGGTTTACAGTGATGCCCAGCCCCACATCCAGTGGATCAAGCACGTGGAAAAGAACGGCAGTAAATAC
GGGCCCGACGGGCTGCCCTACCTCAAGGTTCTCAAGGCCGCCGGTGTTAACACCACGGACAAAGAGATTG
AGGTTCTCTATATTCGGAATGTAACTTTTGAGGACGCTGGGGAATATACGTGCTTGGCGGGTAATTCTAT
TGGGATATCCTTTCACTCTGCATGGTTGACAGTTCTGCCAGCGCCTGGAAGAGAAAAGGAGATTACAGCT
TCCCCAGACTACCTGGAGATAGCCATTTACTGCATAGGGGTCTTCTTAATCGCCTGTATGGTGGTAACAG
TCATCCTGTGCCGAATGAAGAACACGACCAAGAAGCCAGACTTCAGCAGCCAGCCGGCTGTGCACAAGCT
GACCAAACGTATCCCCCTGCGGAGACAGGTAACAGTTTCGGCTGAGTCCAGCTCCTCCATGAACTCCAAC
ACCCCGCTGGTGAGGATAACAACACGCCTCTCTTCAACGGCAGACACCCCCATGCTGGCAGGGGTCTCCG
AGTATGAACTTCCAGAGGACCCAAAATGGGAGTTTCCAAGAGATAAGCTGACACTGGGCAAGCCCCTGGG
AGAAGGTTGCTTTGGGCAAGTGGTCATGGCGGAAGCAGTGGGAATTGACAAAGACAAGCCCAAGGAGGCG
GTCACCGTGGCCGTGAAGATGTTGAAAGATGATGCCACAGAGAAAGACCTTTCTGATCTGGTGTCAGAGA
TGGAGATGATGAAGATGATTGGGAAACACAAGAATATCATAAATCTTCTTGGAGCCTGCACACAGGATGG
GCCTCTCTATGTC
